Addgene plasmid #196327: pGD-γb
Purpose: 35S promoter-driven expression of the barley stripe mosaic virus γb RNA silencing suppressor
Depositing lab: Zhenghe Li. Depositing organization: Zhejiang University. Publication: Construction of a Sonchus Yellow Net Virus minireplicon: a step toward reverse genetic analysis of plant negative-strand RNA viruses. Ganesan U, Bragg JN, Deng M, Marr S, Lee MY, Qian S, Shi M, Kappel J, Peters C, Lee Y, Goodin MM, Dietzgen RG, Li Z, Jackson AO. J Virol. 2013 Oct;87(19):10598-611. doi: 10.1128/JVI.01397-13. Epub 2013 Jul 24. PubMed 23885070.
Backbone
  Vector backbone: pGD
  Vector type: Plant Expression
Growth in bacteria
  Bacterial resistance: Kanamycin, 50 μg/mL
  Growth temperature: 37°C
  Growth strain: DH5alpha
  Copy number: High Copy
Gene/Insert
  Gene/Insert name: barley stripe mosaic virus γb (alt name: BSMV γb)
  Species: barley stripe mosaic virus
  Promoter: duplicated cauliflower mosaic virus 35S promoter
  Cloning method: Ligation Independent Cloning
  Sequencing primers: 5′ 35S promoter/forward primer: CTATCCTTCGCAAGACCCTTC; 3′ Nos terminator/reverse primer: TCATCGCAAGACCGGCAA
Terms and licenses: Academic/Nonprofit Terms; Industry Terms: Not Available to Industry
How to cite: pGD-γb was a gift from Zhenghe Li (Addgene plasmid # 196327 ; http://n2t.net/addgene:196327 ; RRID:Addgene_196327)
