[The description below was written by a language model from this plasmid's Addgene catalogue record and pLannotate feature annotations shown in this document.]
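Description:
pGD-γb is a 7.7 kb binary plant expression plasmid built on the pGD backbone and designed for Agrobacterium-mediated delivery into plant tissue. Its backbone carries two replication systems. A ColE1/pMB1-type origin, with the pBR322 bom mobilisation region and a remnant of rop, supports high-copy propagation in E. coli. The pVS1 oriV, together with the RepA replication protein and the StaA stability protein, allows stable maintenance in Agrobacterium. Selection in bacteria is by kanamycin, through an aphA-3 aminoglycoside phosphotransferase gene located outside the T-DNA. No plant selectable marker is annotated between the borders, which fits transient rather than stable expression.

The T-DNA is compact and is bounded by nopaline-type left and right border repeats. It holds a single expression cassette: a cauliflower mosaic virus 35S promoter (described in the catalogue as the duplicated form, although the feature table annotates a single promoter element), the barley stripe mosaic virus γb open reading frame, a residual fragment of the multiple cloning site, and the nopaline synthase terminator and polyadenylation signal. γb is a viral suppressor of RNA silencing that counteracts post-transcriptional gene silencing, and in the virus it also contributes to long-distance movement and virulence. No epitope tag or reporter fusion is recorded.

The stated purpose is constitutive 35S-driven expression of this suppressor in plants. The associated publication concerns a minireplicon system for a plant negative-strand RNA virus, so the plasmid is probably co-delivered as a helper that limits host silencing of other co-expressed constructs, although the record does not describe this use directly.
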