Features (pLannotate 1.2.2; 14 found; start..end, strand, type, name):
      5..29      +  misc_feature   LB T-DNA repeat: left border repeat from nopaline C58 T-DNA
    179..524     +  promoter       CaMV 35S promoter: strong constitutive promoter from cauliflower mosaic virus
    562..1017    +  CDS            VSR_BSMV: Experimental evidence at protein level: Swiss-Prot protein existence level 1. Suppressor of RNA-mediated gene silencing, also known as post-transcriptional gene silencing (PTGS), a mechanism of plant viral defense that limits the accumulation of viral RNAs. Also functions as a long distance movement protein and is involved in virulence determination. From Barley stripe mosaic virus (BSMV).
   1096..1127    +  misc_feature   MCS (fragment): multiple cloning site
   1160..1410    +  terminator     NOS terminator: nopaline synthase terminator and poly(A) signal
   1432..1456    +  misc_feature   RB T-DNA repeat: right border repeat from nopaline C58 T-DNA
   1796..2197    +  CDS            Y4CG_SINFN (fragment): Protein inferred from homology: Swiss-Prot protein existence level 3. From Sinorhizobium fredii (strain NBRC 101917 / NGR234).
   2757..3386    +  CDS            pVS1 StaA: stability protein from the Pseudomonas plasmid pVS1 (Heeb et al., 2000)
   3815..4888    +  CDS            pVS1 RepA: replication protein from the Pseudomonas plasmid pVS1 (Heeb et al., 2000)
   4954..5148    +  rep_origin     pVS1 oriV: origin of replication for the Pseudomonas plasmid pVS1 (Heeb et al., 2000)
   5351..5390    +  CDS            rop (fragment): Rop protein, which maintains plasmids at low copy number; rop
   5492..5632    +  misc_feature   bom: basis of mobility region from pBR322
   5818..6406    -  rep_origin     ori: high-copy-number ColE1/pMB1/pBR322/pUC origin of replication
   6493..7287    -  CDS            KanR: aminoglycoside phosphotransferase; aphA-3; confers resistance to kanamycin
>Addgene plasmid #196327 | pGD-γb | addgene full sequence | sequence record 390033 | Addgene NGS Result
CTGGTGGCAGGATATATTGTGGTGTAAACAAATTGACGCTTAGACAACTTAATAACACATTGCGGACGTT
TTTAATGTACTGAATTAACGCCGAATTAATACGCGTCATGGTGGAGCACGACACTCTTGTCTACTCCAAA
AATATCAAAGATACAGTCTCAGAAGACCAAAGGGCAATTGAGACTTTTCAACAAAGGGTAATATCCGGAA
ACCTCCTCGGATTCCATTGCCCAGCTATCTGTCACTTTATTGTGAAGATAGTGGAAAAGGAAGGTGGCTC
CTACAAATGCCATCATTGCGATAAAGGAAAGGCCATCGTTGAAGATGCCTCTGCCGACAGTGGTCCCAAA
GATGGACCCCCACCCACGAGGAGCATCGTGGAAAAAGAAGACGTTCCAACCACGTCTTCAAAGCAAGTGG
ATTGATGTGATATCTCCACTGACGTAAGGGATGACGCACAATCCCACTATCCTTCGCAAGACCCTTCCTC
TATATAAGGAAGTTCATTTCATTTGGAGAGGACACGCTGAAATCACCAGTCTCTCTCTACAAGATCTCGA
GATGATGGCTACTTTCTCTTGTGTGTGTTGTGGTACCTTAACTACAAGTACTTACTGTGGTAAGAGATGT
GAGCGAAAGCATGTATATTCTGAAACAAGAAATAAGAGATTGGAACTTTACAAGAAGTATCTATTGGAAC
CGCAAAAATGCGCCCTGAATGGAATCGTTGGACACAGTTGTGGAATGCCATGCTCCATTGCGGAAGAGGC
TTGTGATCAACTGCCAATCGTGAGTAGGTTCTGTGGCCAAAAGCATGCGGATCTGTATGATTCACTTCTG
AAACGTTCTGAACAGGAGTTACTTCTTGAATTTCTCCAGAAGAAGATGCAGGAGCTGAAACTTTCTCATA
TCGTAAAAATGGCTAAGCTTGAAAGTGAGGTTAACGCAATACGTAAGTCCGTAGCTTCTTCTTTTGAAGA
TTCTGTTGGATGTGATGATTCTTCTTCCGTTTCTAAGTAAAAAAAAAAAAAAAATGTTTGATCAGATCAT
TCAAATCTGATGGTGCCCATCAACCATATGATGGGAGTGTTTGCACTGCAGTCGACGGTACCGCGGGCCC
GGGATCCACCGGATCTAGATAACTGATCGTCGACAGAGCTCGTTCAAACATTTGGCAATAAAGTTTCTTA
AGATTGAATCCTGTTGCCGGTCTTGCGATGATTATCATATAATTTCTGTTGAATTACGTTAAGCATGTAA
TAATTAACATGTAATGCATGACGTTATTTATGAGATGGGTTTTTATGATTAGAGTCCCGCAATTATACAT
TTAATACGCGATAGAAAACAAAATATAGCGCGCAAACTAGGATAAATTATCGCGCGCGGTGTCATCTATG
TTACTAGATCGGGAATTAAACTATCAGTGTTTGACAGGATATATTGGCGGGTAAACCTAAGAGAAAAGAG
CGTTTATTAGAATAATCGGATATTTAAAAGGGCGTGAAAAGGTTTATCCGTTCGTCCATTTGTATGTGCA
TGCCAACCACAGGGTTCCCCTCGGGATCAAAGTACTTTGATCCAACCCCTCCGCTGCTATAGTGCAGTCG
GCTTCTGACGTTCAGTGCAGCCGTCTTCTGAAAACGACATGTCGCACAAGTCCTAAGTTACGCGACAGGC
TGCCGCCCTGCCCTTTTCCTGGCGTTTTCTTGTCGCGTGTTTTAGTCGCATAAAGTAGAATACTTGCGAC
TAGAACCGGAGACATTACGCCATGAACAAGAGCGCCGCCGCTGGCCTGCTGGGCTATGCCCGCGTCAGCA
CCGACGACCAGGACTTGACCAACCAACGGGCCGAACTGCACGCGGCCGGCTGCACCAAGCTGTTTTCCGA
GAAGATCACCGGCACCAGGCGCGACCGCCCGGAGCTGGCCAGGATGCTTGACCACCTACGCCCTGGCGAC
GTTGTGACAGTGACCAGGCTAGACCGCCTGGCCCGCAGCACCCGCGACCTACTGGACATTGCCGAGCGCA
TCCAGGAGGCCGGCGCGGGCCTGCGTAGCCTGGCAGAGCCGTGGGCCGACACCACCACGCCGGCCGGCCG
CATGGTGTTGACCGTGTTCGCCGGCATTGCCGAGTTCGAGCGTTCCCTAATCATCGACCGCACCCGGAGC
GGGCGCGAGGCCGCCAAGGCCCGAGGCGTGAAGTTTGGCCCCCGCCCTACCCTCACCCCGGCACAGATCG
CGCACGCCCGCGAGCTGATCGACCAGGAAGGCCGCACCGTGAAAGAGGCGGCTGCACTGCTTGGCGTGCA
TCGCTCGACCCTGTACCGCGCACTTGAGCGCAGCGAGGAAGTGACGCCCACCGAGGCCAGGCGGCGCGGT
GCCTTCCGTGAGGACGCATTGACCGAGGCCGACGCCCTGGCGGCCGCCGAGAATGAACGCCAAGAGGAAC
AAGCATGAAACCGCACCAGGACGGCCAGGACGAACCGTTTTTCATTACCGAAGAGATCGAGGCGGAGATG
ATCGCGGCCGGGTACGTGTTCGAGCCGCCCGCGCACGTCTCAACCGTGCGGCTGCATGAAATCCTGGCCG
GTTTGTCTGATGCCAAGCTGGCGGCCTGGCCGGCCAGCTTGGCCGCTGAAGAAACCGAGCGCCGCCGTCT
AAAAAGGTGATGTGTATTTGAGTAAAACAGCTTGCGTCATGCGGTCGCTGCGTATATGATGCGATGAGTA
AATAAACAAATACGCAAGGGGAACGCATGAAGGTTATCGCTGTACTTAACCAGAAAGGCGGGTCAGGCAA
GACGACCATCGCAACCCATCTAGCCCGCGCCCTGCAACTCGCCGGGGCCGATGTTCTGTTAGTCGATTCC
GATCCCCAGGGCAGTGCCCGCGATTGGGCGGCCGTGCGGGAAGATCAACCGCTAACCGTTGTCGGCATCG
ACCGCCCGACGATTGACCGCGACGTGAAGGCCATCGGCCGGCGCGACTTCGTAGTGATCGACGGAGCGCC
CCAGGCGGCGGACTTGGCTGTGTCCGCGATCAAGGCAGCCGACTTCGTGCTGATTCCGGTGCAGCCAAGC
CCTTACGACATATGGGCCACCGCCGACCTGGTGGAGCTGGTTAAGCAGCGCATTGAGGTCACGGATGGAA
GGCTACAAGCGGCCTTTGTCGTGTCGCGGGCGATCAAAGGCACGCGCATCGGCGGTGAGGTTGCCGAGGC
GCTGGCCGGGTACGAGCTGCCCATTCTTGAGTCCCGTATCACGCAGCGCGTGAGCTACCCAGGCACTGCC
GCCGCCGGCACAACCGTTCTTGAATCAGAACCCGAGGGCGACGCTGCCCGCGAGGTCCAGGCGCTGGCCG
CTGAAATTAAATCAAAACTCATTTGAGTTAATGAGGTAAAGAGAAAATGAGCAAAAGCACAAACACGCTA
AGTGCCGGCCGTCCGAGCGCACGCAGCAGCAAGGCTGCAACGTTGGCCAGCCTGGCAGACACGCCAGCCA
TGAAGCGGGTCAACTTTCAGTTGCCGGCGGAGGATCACACCAAGCTGAAGATGTACGCGGTACGCCAAGG
CAAGACCATTACCGAGCTGCTATCTGAATACATCGCGCAGCTACCAGAGTAAATGAGCAAATGAATAAAT
GAGTAGATGAATTTTAGCGGCTAAAGGAGGCGGCATGGAAAATCAAGAACAACCAGGCACCGACGCCGTG
GAATGCCCCATGTGTGGAGGAACGGGCGGTTGGCCAGGCGTAAGCGGCTGGGTTGCCTGCCGGCCCTGCA
ATGGCACTGGAACCCCCAAGCCCGAGGAATCGGCGTGAGCGGTCGCAAACCATCCGGCCCGGTACAAATC
GGCGCGGCGCTGGGTGATGACCTGGTGGAGAAGTTGAAGGCCGCGCAGGCCGCCCAGCGGCAACGCATCG
AGGCAGAAGCACGCCCCGGTGAATCGTGGCAAGCGGCCGCTGATCGAATCCGCAAAGAATCCCGGCAACC
GCCGGCAGCCGGTGCGCCGTCGATTAGGAAGCCGCCCAAGGGCGACGAGCAACCAGATTTTTTCGTTCCG
ATGCTCTATGACGTGGGCACCCGCGATAGTCGCAGCATCATGGACGTGGCCGTTTTCCGTCTGTCGAAGC
GTGACCGACGAGCTGGCGAGGTGATCCGCTACGAGCTTCCAGACGGGCACGTAGAGGTTTCCGCAGGGCC
GGCCGGCATGGCCAGTGTGTGGGATTACGACCTGGTACTGATGGCGGTTTCCCATCTAACCGAATCCATG
AACCGATACCGGGAAGGGAAGGGAGACAAGCCCGGCCGCGTGTTCCGTCCACACGTTGCGGACGTACTCA
AGTTCTGCCGGCGAGCCGATGGCGGAAAGCAGAAAGACGACCTGGTAGAAACCTGCATTCGGTTAAACAC
CACGCACGTTGCCATGCAGCGTACGAAGAAGGCCAAGAACGGCCGCCTGGTGACGGTATCCGAGGGTGAA
GCCTTGATTAGCCGCTACAAGATCGTAAAGAGCGAAACCGGGCGGCCGGAGTACATCGAGATCGAGCTAG
CTGATTGGATGTACCGCGAGATCACAGAAGGCAAGAACCCGGACGTGCTGACGGTTCACCCCGATTACTT
TTTGATCGATCCCGGCATCGGCCGTTTTCTCTACCGCCTGGCACGCCGCGCCGCAGGCAAGGCAGAAGCC
AGATGGTTGTTCAAGACGATCTACGAACGCAGTGGCAGCGCCGGAGAGTTCAAGAAGTTCTGTTTCACCG
TGCGCAAGCTGATCGGGTCAAATGACCTGCCGGAGTACGATTTGAAGGAGGAGGCGGGGCAGGCTGGCCC
GATCCTAGTCATGCGCTACCGCAACCTGATCGAGGGCGAAGCATCCGCCGGTTCCTAATGTACGGAGCAG
ATGCTAGGGCAAATTGCCCTAGCAGGGGAAAAAGGTCGAAAAGGTCTCTTTCCTGTGGATAGCACGTACA
TTGGGAACCCAAAGCCGTACATTGGGAACCGGAACCCGTACATTGGGAACCCAAAGCCGTACATTGGGAA
CCGGTCACACATGTAAGTGACTGATATAAAAGAGAAAAAAGGCGATTTTTCCGCCTAAAACTCTTTAAAA
CTTATTAAAACTCTTAAAACCCGCCTGGCCTGTGCATAACTGTCTGGCCAGCGCACAGCCGAAGAGCTGC
AAAAAGCGCCTACCCTTCGGTCGCTGCGCTCCCTACGCCCCGCCGCTTCGCGTCGGCCTATCGCGGCCGC
TGGCCGCTCAAAAATGGCTGGCCTACGGCCAGGCAATCTACCAGGGCGCGGACAAGCCGCGCCGTCGCCA
CTCGACCGCCGGCGCCCACATCAAGGCACCCTGCCTCGCGCGTTTCGGTGATGACGGTGAAAACCTCTGA
CACATGCAGCTCCCGGAGACGGTCACAGCTTGTCTGTAAGCGGATGCCGGGAGCAGACAAGCCCGTCAGG
GCGCGTCAGCGGGTGTTGGCGGGTGTCGGGGCGCAGCCATGACCCAGTCACGTAGCGATAGCGGAGTGTA
TACTGGCTTAACTATGCGGCATCAGAGCAGATTGTACTGAGAGTGCACCATATGCGGTGTGAAATACCGC
ACAGATGCGTAAGGAGAAAATACCGCATCAGGCGCTCTTCCGCTTCCTCGCTCACTGACTCGCTGCGCTC
GGTCGTTCGGCTGCGGCGAGCGGTATCAGCTCACTCAAAGGCGGTAATACGGTTATCCACAGAATCAGGG
GATAACGCAGGAAAGAACATGTGAGCAAAAGGCCAGCAAAAGGCCAGGAACCGTAAAAAGGCCGCGTTGC
TGGCGTTTTTCCATAGGCTCCGCCCCCCTGACGAGCATCACAAAAATCGACGCTCAAGTCAGAGGTGGCG
AAACCCGACAGGACTATAAAGATACCAGGCGTTTCCCCCTGGAAGCTCCCTCGTGCGCTCTCCTGTTCCG
ACCCTGCCGCTTACCGGATACCTGTCCGCCTTTCTCCCTTCGGGAAGCGTGGCGCTTTCTCATAGCTCAC
GCTGTAGGTATCTCAGTTCGGTGTAGGTCGTTCGCTCCAAGCTGGGCTGTGTGCACGAACCCCCCGTTCA
GCCCGACCGCTGCGCCTTATCCGGTAACTATCGTCTTGAGTCCAACCCGGTAAGACACGACTTATCGCCA
CTGGCAGCAGCCACTGGTAACAGGATTAGCAGAGCGAGGTATGTAGGCGGTGCTACAGAGTTCTTGAAGT
GGTGGCCTAACTACGGCTACACTAGAAGGACAGTATTTGGTATCTGCGCTCTGCTGAAGCCAGTTACCTT
CGGAAAAAGAGTTGGTAGCTCTTGATCCGGCAAACAAACCACCGCTGGTAGCGGTGGTTTTTTTGTTTGC
AAGCAGCAGATTACGCGCAGAAAAAAAGGATCTCAAGAAGATCCTTTGATCTTTTCTACGGGGTCTGACG
CTCAGTGGAACGAAAACTCACGTTAAGGGATTTTGGTCATGCATTCTAGGTACTAAAACAATTCATCCAG
TAAAATATAATATTTTATTTTCTCCCAATCAGGCTTGATCCCCAGTAAGTCAAAAAATAGCTCGACATAC
TGTTCTTCCCCGATATCCTCCCTGATCGACCGGACGCAGAAGGCAATGTCATACCACTTGTCCGCCCTGC
CGCTTCTCCCAAGATCAATAAAGCCACTTACTTTGCCATCTTTCACAAAGATGTTGCTGTCTCCCAGGTC
GCCGTGGGAAAAGACAAGTTCCTCTTCGGGCTTTTCCGTCTTTAAAAAATCATACAGCTCGCGCGGATCT
TTAAATGGAGTGTCTTCTTCCCAGTTTTCGCAATCCACATCGGCCAGATCGTTATTCAGTAAGTAATCCA
ATTCGGCTAAGCGGCTGTCTAAGCTATTCGTATAGGGACAATCCGATATGTCGATGGAGTGAAAGAGCCT
GATGCACTCCGCATACAGCTCGATAATCTTTTCAGGGCTTTGTTCATCTTCATACTCTTCCGAGCAAAGG
ACGCCATCGGCCTCACTCATGAGCAGATTGCTCCAGCCATCATGCCGTTCAAAGTGCAGGACCTTTGGAA
CAGGCAGCTTTCCTTCCAGCCATAGCATCATGTCCTTTTCCCGTTCCACATCATAGGTGGTCCCTTTATA
CCGGCTGTCCGTCATTTTTAAATATAGGTTTTCATTTTCTCCCACCAGCTTATATACCTTAGCAGGAGAC
ATTCCTTCCGTATCTTTTACGCAGCGGTATTTTTCGATCAGTTTTTTCAATTCCGGTGATATTCTCATTT
TAGCCATTTATTATTTCCTTCCTCTTTTCTACAGTATTTAAAGATACCCCAAGAAGCTAATTATAACAAG
ACGAACTCCAATTCACTGTTCCTTGCATTCTAAAACCTTAAATACCAGAAAACAGCTTTTTCAAAGTTGT
TTTCAAAGTTGGCGTATAACATAGTATCGACGGAGCCGATTTTGAAACCGCGGTGATCACAGGCAGCAAC
GCTCTGTCATCGTTACAATCAACATGCTACCCTCCGCGAGATCATCCGTGTTTCAAACCCGGCAGCTTAG
TTGCCGTTCTTCCGAATAGCATCGGTAACATGAGCAAAGTCTGCCGCCTTACAACGGCTCTCCCGCTGAC
GCCGTCCCGGACTGATGGGCTGCCTGTATCGAGTGGTGATTTTGTGCCGAGCTGCCGGTCGGGGAGCTGT
TGGCTGG
