>Addgene plasmid #196327 | pGD-γb | depositor partial sequence | sequence record 380638 | barley stripe mosaic virus γb
ATGATGGCTACTTTCTCTTGTGTGTGTTGTGGTACCTTAACTACAAGTACTTACTGTGGTAAGAGATGTG
AGCGAAAGCATGTATATTCTGAAACAAGAAATAAGAGATTGGAACTTTACAAGAAGTATCTATTGGAACC
GCAAAAATGCGCCCTGAATGGAATCGTTGGACACAGTTGTGGAATGCCATGCTCCATTGCGGAAGAGGCT
TGTGATCAACTGCCAATCGTGAGTAGGTTCTGTGGCCAAAAGCATGCGGATCTGTATGATTCACTTCTGA
AACGTTCTGAACAGGAGTTACTTCTTGAATTTCTCCAGAAGAAGATGCAGGAGCTGAAACTTTCTCATAT
CGTAAAAATGGCTAAGCTTGAAAGTGAGGTTAACGCAATACGTAAGTCCGTAGCTTCTTCTTTTGAAGAT
TCTGTTGGATGTGATGATTCTTCTTCCGTTTCTAAGTAA
